Addgene plasmid #101202: pSHS273 - Bacterial expression plasmid for SpCas9∆REC3 variant
Purpose: Bacterial expression plasmid for SpCas9∆REC3 variant
Depositing lab: Jennifer Doudna & Keith Joung. Depositing organization: University of California, Berkeley. Publication: Enhanced proofreading governs CRISPR-Cas9 targeting accuracy. Chen JS, Dagdas YS, Kleinstiver BP, Welch MM, Sousa AA, Harrington LB, Sternberg SH, Joung JK, Yildiz A, Doudna JA. Nature. 2017 Sep 20. doi: 10.1038/nature24268. PubMed 28931002.
Backbone
  Vector backbone: pCT10
  Backbone manufacturer: Doudna lab
  Vector type: Bacterial Expression
Growth in bacteria
  Bacterial resistance: Ampicillin, 100 μg/mL
  Growth temperature: 37°C
  Growth strain: DH5alpha
  Copy number: High Copy
Gene/Insert
  Gene/Insert name: SpCas9 variant M1–N497,GGS,V713–D1368 (alt name: Streptococcus pyogenes Cas9)
  Species: Streptococcus pyogenes
  Mutation: M1–N497, GGS, V713–D1368
  Promoter: T7
  Tag / fusion protein: 10x His (N terminal on backbone); MBP (N terminal on backbone); TEV site (N terminal on backbone)
  Cloning method: Gibson Cloning
  Sequencing primers: 5′ T7; 3′ T7-term
Terms and licenses: Academic/Nonprofit Terms; Industry Terms: Not Available to Industry
Depositor comments: Please visit https://www.biorxiv.org/content/early/2017/08/12/160036 for bioRxiv preprint.
How to cite: pSHS273 - Bacterial expression plasmid for SpCas9∆REC3 variant was a gift from Jennifer Doudna & Keith Joung (Addgene plasmid # 101202 ; http://n2t.net/addgene:101202 ; RRID:Addgene_101202)
