[The description below was written by a language model from this plasmid's Addgene catalogue record and the feature table of its GenBank file.]
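Description:
pSHS273 is a 9,437 bp circular bacterial expression plasmid built on the pCT10 backbone for producing a truncated Streptococcus pyogenes Cas9 in E. coli. It is maintained through a ColE1/pMB1-type origin and selected with ampicillin via the bla (AmpR) gene under its own promoter. The backbone shows clear pBR322 ancestry, including the bom mobility region, a residual tet promoter and the rop gene. The catalogue lists the plasmid as high copy, although Rop is annotated as a factor that keeps copy number low, so the two sources are not fully aligned on this point.

The expression cassette is driven by a T7 promoter followed by the efficient phage T7 gene 10 ribosome binding site, and it ends at a T7 terminator, so expression depends on a host supplying T7 RNA polymerase. The open reading frame begins with an N-terminal 10xHis tag, followed by a signal-sequence-free maltose binding protein that stays in the cytosol, and then a TEV protease recognition site. These backbone-encoded elements allow affinity capture and subsequent removal of the tags from the Cas9 portion. The insert, introduced by Gibson cloning, encodes SpCas9ΔREC3, in which residues M1–N497 are joined through a short GGS linker to V713–D1368, deleting the REC3 domain. The feature table does not annotate the Cas9 coding region itself, but the unannotated span between the TEV site and the T7 terminator is where it would lie.

The record describes the plasmid simply as a source of recombinant SpCas9ΔREC3 protein. The associated publication concerns how proofreading governs Cas9 targeting accuracy.
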