LOCUS       Exported 9437 bp ds-DNA circular SYN 12-MAY-2021
DEFINITION  Bacterial expression plasmid for SpCas9∆REC3 variant.
ACCESSION   .
VERSION     .
KEYWORDS    pSHS273 - Bacterial expression plasmid for SpCas9∆REC3 variant
SOURCE      synthetic DNA construct
  ORGANISM  synthetic DNA construct
REFERENCE   1 (bases 1 to 9437)
  AUTHORS   Chen JS, Dagdas YS, Kleinstiver BP, Welch MM, Sousa AA, Harrington
            LB, Sternberg SH, Joung JK, Yildiz A, Doudna JA
  TITLE     Enhanced proofreading governs CRISPR-Cas9 targeting accuracy.
  JOURNAL   Nature. 2017 Sep 20. doi: 10.1038/nature24268.
  PUBMED    28931002
REFERENCE   2 (bases 1 to 9437)
  AUTHORS   .
  TITLE     Direct Submission
  JOURNAL   Exported May 12, 2021 from SnapGene Server 1.1.58
            http://www.snapgene.com
FEATURES             Location/Qualifiers
     source          1..9437
                     /organism="synthetic DNA construct"
                     /mol_type="other DNA"
     primer_bind     376..395
                     /label=pBRrevBam
                     /note="pBR322 vectors, tet region, downstream of BamHI,
                     reverse primer"
     primer_bind     479..498
                     /label=T7
                     /note="T7 promoter, forward primer"
     promoter        479..497
                     /label=T7 promoter
                     /note="promoter for bacteriophage T7 RNA polymerase"
     RBS             586..608
                     /note="efficient ribosome binding site from bacteriophage
                     T7 gene 10 (Olins and Rangwala, 1989)"
     CDS             628..657
                     /codon_start=1
                     /product="10xHis affinity tag"
                     /label=10xHis
                     /translation="HHHHHHHHHH"
     CDS             667..1767
                     /codon_start=1
                     /gene="malE (mutated)"
                     /product="maltose binding protein from E. coli"
                     /label=MBP
                     /note="This version of the gene does not encode a signal
                     sequence, so MBP will remain in the cytosol."
                     /translation="MKIEEGKLVIWINGDKGYNGLAEVGKKFEKDTGIKVTVEHPDKLE
                     EKFPQVAATGDGPDIIFWAHDRFGGYAQSGLLAEITPDKAFQDKLYPFTWDAVRYNGKL
                     IAYPIAVEALSLIYNKDLLPNPPKTWEEIPALDKELKAKGKSALMFNLQEPYFTWPLIA
                     ADGGYAFKYENGKYDIKDVGVDNAGAKAGLTFLVDLIKNKHMNADTDYSIAEAAFNKGE
                     TAMTINGPWAWSNIDTSKVNYGVTVLPTFKGQPSKPFVGVLSAGINAASPNKELAKEFL
                     ENYLLTDEGLEAVNKDKPLGAVALKSYEEELAKDPRIAATMENAQKGEIMPNIPQMSAF
                     WYAVRTAVINAASGRQTVDEALKDAQT"
     primer_bind     1741..1764
                     /label=MBP-F
                     /note="Maltose binding protein, forward primer"
     CDS             1822..1842
                     /codon_start=1
                     /product="tobacco etch virus (TEV) protease recognition and
                     cleavage site"
                     /label=TEV site
                     /translation="ENLYFQS"
     primer_bind     complement(5445..5463)
                     /label=T7 Term
                     /note="T7 terminator, reverse primer"
     terminator      5459..5506
                     /label=T7 terminator
                     /note="transcription terminator for bacteriophage T7 RNA
                     polymerase"
     promoter        complement(5872..5900)
                     /label=tet promoter
                     /note="E. coli promoter for tetracycline efflux protein
                     gene"
     primer_bind     complement(5927..5945)
                     /label=pBRforEco
                     /note="pBR322 vectors, upsteam of EcoRI site, forward
                     primer"
     promoter        6013..6117
                     /gene="bla"
                     /label=AmpR promoter
     CDS             6118..6978
                     /codon_start=1
                     /gene="bla"
                     /product="beta-lactamase"
                     /label=AmpR
                     /note="confers resistance to ampicillin, carbenicillin, and
                     related antibiotics"
                     /translation="MSIQHFRVALIPFFAAFCLPVFAHPETLVKVKDAEDQLGARVGYI
                     ELDLNSGKILESFRPEERFPMMSTFKVLLCGAVLSRVDAGQEQLGRRIHYSQNDLVEYS
                     PVTEKHLTDGMTVRELCSAAITMSDNTAANLLLTTIGGPKELTAFLHNMGDHVTRLDRW
                     EPELNEAIPNDERDTTMPAAMATTLRKLLTGELLTLASRQQLIDWMEADKVAGPLLRSA
                     LPAGWFIADKSGAGERGSRGIIAALGPDGKPSRIVVIYTTGSQATMDERNRQIAEIGAS
                     LIKHW"
     primer_bind     complement(6336..6355)
                     /label=Amp-R
                     /note="Ampicillin resistance gene, reverse primer"
     rep_origin      7149..7737
                     /direction=RIGHT
                     /label=ori
                     /note="high-copy-number ColE1/pMB1/pBR322/pUC origin of
                     replication"
     primer_bind     7638..7657
                     /label=pBR322ori-F
                     /note="pBR322 origin, forward primer"
     primer_bind     7891..7908
                     /label=L4440
                     /note="L4440 vector, forward primer"
     misc_feature    7923..8062
                     /label=bom
                     /note="basis of mobility region from pBR322"
     primer_bind     complement(7988..8007)
                     /label=pRS-marker
                     /note="pRS vectors, use to sequence yeast selectable
                     marker"
     primer_bind     8148..8170
                     /label=pGEX 3'
                     /note="pGEX vectors, reverse primer"
     CDS             complement(8164..8355)
                     /codon_start=1
                     /gene="rop"
                     /product="Rop protein, which maintains plasmids at low copy
                     number"
                     /label=rop
                     /translation="MTKQEKTALNMARFIRSQTLTLLEKLNELDADEQADICESLHDHA
                     DELYRSCLARFGDDGENL"
ORIGIN
        1 gccgatcatc gtcgcgctcc agcgaaagcg gtcctcgccg aaaatgaccc agagcgctgc
       61 cggcacctgt cctacgagtt gcatgataaa gaagacagtc ataagtgcgg cgacgatagt
      121 catgccccgc gcccaccgga aggagctgac tgggttgaag gctctcaagg gcatcggtcg
      181 acgctctccc ttatgcgact cctgcattag gaagcagccc agtagtaggt tgaggccgtt
      241 gagcaccgcc gccgcaagga atggtgcatg caaggagatg gcgcccaaca gtcccccggc
      301 cacggggcct gccaccatac ccacgccgaa acaagcgctc atgagcccga agtggcgagc
      361 ccgatcttcc ccatcggtga tgtcggcgat ataggcgcca gcaaccgcac ctgtggcgcc
      421 ggtgatgccg gccacgatgc gtccggcgta gaggatcgag atctcgatcc cgcgaaatta
      481 atacgactca ctatagggag accacaacgg tttccctcta gtgccggctc cggagagctc
      541 tttaattaag cggccgccct gcaggactcg agttctagaa ataattttgt ttaactttaa
      601 gaaggagata tacatatgaa atcttctcac catcaccatc accatcacca tcaccatggt
      661 tcttctatga aaatcgaaga aggtaaactg gtaatctgga ttaacggcga taaaggctat
      721 aacggtctcg ctgaagtcgg taagaaattc gagaaagata ccggaattaa agtcaccgtt
      781 gagcatccgg ataaactgga agagaaattc ccacaggttg cggcaactgg cgatggccct
      841 gacattatct tctgggcaca cgaccgcttt ggtggctacg ctcaatctgg cctgttggct
      901 gaaatcaccc cggacaaagc gttccaggac aagctgtatc cgtttacctg ggatgccgta
      961 cgttacaacg gcaagctgat tgcttacccg atcgctgttg aagcgttatc gctgatttat
     1021 aacaaagatc tgctgccgaa cccgccaaaa acctgggaag agatcccggc gctggataaa
     1081 gaactgaaag cgaaaggtaa gagcgcgctg atgttcaacc tgcaagaacc gtacttcacc
     1141 tggccgctga ttgctgctga cgggggttat gcgttcaagt atgaaaacgg caagtacgac
     1201 attaaagacg tgggcgtgga taacgctggc gcgaaagcgg gtctgacctt cctggttgac
     1261 ctgattaaaa acaaacacat gaatgcagac accgattact ccatcgcaga agctgccttt
     1321 aataaaggcg aaacagcgat gaccatcaac ggcccgtggg catggtccaa catcgacacc
     1381 agcaaagtga attatggtgt aacggtactg ccgaccttca agggtcaacc atccaaaccg
     1441 ttcgttggcg tgctgagcgc aggtattaac gccgccagtc cgaacaaaga gctggcaaaa
     1501 gagttcctcg aaaactatct gctgactgat gaaggtctgg aagcggttaa taaagacaaa
     1561 ccgctgggtg ccgtagcgct gaagtcttac gaggaagagt tggcgaaaga tccacgtatt
     1621 gccgccacta tggaaaacgc ccagaaaggt gaaatcatgc cgaacatccc gcagatgtcc
     1681 gctttctggt atgccgtgcg tactgcggtg atcaacgccg ccagcggtcg tcagactgtc
     1741 gatgaagccc tgaaagacgc gcagactaat tcgagctcga acaacaacaa caataacaat
     1801 aacaacaacc tcgggatcga ggaaaacctg tacttccaat ccaatgcaat ggataagaaa
     1861 tactcaatag gcttagatat cggcacaaat agcgtcggat gggcggtgat cactgatgaa
     1921 tataaggttc cgtctaaaaa gttcaaggtt ctgggaaata cagaccgcca cagtatcaaa
     1981 aaaaatctta taggggctct tttatttgac agtggagaga cagcggaagc gactcgtctc
     2041 aaacggacag ctcgtagaag gtatacacgt cggaagaatc gtatttgtta tctacaggag
     2101 attttttcaa atgagatggc gaaagtagat gatagtttct ttcatcgact tgaagagtct
     2161 tttttggtgg aagaagacaa gaagcatgaa cgtcatccta tttttggaaa tatagtagat
     2221 gaagttgctt atcatgagaa atatccaact atctatcatc tgcgaaaaaa attggtagat
     2281 tctactgata aagcggattt gcgcttaatc tatttggcct tagcgcatat gattaagttt
     2341 cgtggtcatt ttttgattga gggagattta aatcctgata atagtgatgt ggacaaacta
     2401 tttatccagt tggtacaaac ctacaatcaa ttatttgaag aaaaccctat taacgcaagt
     2461 ggagtagatg ctaaagcgat tctttctgca cgattgagta aatcaagacg attagaaaat
     2521 ctcattgctc agctccccgg tgagaagaaa aatggcttat ttgggaatct cattgctttg
     2581 tcattgggtt tgacccctaa ttttaaatca aattttgatt tggcagaaga tgctaaatta
     2641 cagctttcaa aagatactta cgatgatgat ttagataatt tattggcgca aattggagat
     2701 caatatgctg atttgttttt ggcagctaag aatttatcag atgctatttt actttcagat
     2761 atcctaagag taaatactga aataactaag gctcccctat cagcttcaat gattaaacgc
     2821 tacgatgaac atcatcaaga cttgactctt ttaaaagctt tagttcgaca acaacttcca
     2881 gaaaagtata aagaaatctt ttttgatcaa tcaaaaaacg gatatgcagg ttatattgat
     2941 gggggagcta gccaagaaga attttataaa tttatcaaac caattttaga aaaaatggat
     3001 ggtactgagg aattattggt gaaactaaat cgtgaagatt tgctgcgcaa gcaacggacc
     3061 tttgacaacg gctctattcc ccatcaaatt cacttgggtg agctgcatgc tattttgaga
     3121 agacaagaag acttttatcc atttttaaaa gacaatcgtg agaagattga aaaaatcttg
     3181 acttttcgaa ttccttatta tgttggtcca ttggcgcgtg gcaatagtcg ttttgcatgg
     3241 atgactcgga agtctgaaga aacaattacc ccatggaatt ttgaagaagt tgtcgataaa
     3301 ggtgcttcag ctcaatcatt tattgaacgc atgacaaacg gcggtagtgt gtctggacaa
     3361 ggcgatagtt tacatgaaca tattgcaaat ttagctggta gccctgctat taaaaaaggt
     3421 attttacaga ctgtaaaagt tgttgatgaa ttggtcaaag taatggggcg gcataagcca
     3481 gaaaatatcg ttattgaaat ggcacgtgaa aatcagacaa ctcaaaaggg ccagaaaaat
     3541 tcgcgagagc gtatgaaacg aatcgaagaa ggtatcaaag aattaggaag tcagattctt
     3601 aaagagcatc ctgttgaaaa tactcaattg caaaatgaaa agctctatct ctattatctc
     3661 caaaatggaa gagacatgta tgtggaccaa gaattagata ttaatcgttt aagtgattat
     3721 gatgtcgatc acattgttcc acaaagtttc cttaaagacg attcaataga caataaggtc
     3781 ttaacgcgtt ctgataaaaa tcgtggtaaa tcggataacg ttccaagtga agaagtagtc
     3841 aaaaagatga aaaactattg gagacaactt ctaaacgcca agttaatcac tcaacgtaag
     3901 tttgataatt taacgaaagc tgaacgtgga ggtttgagtg aacttgataa agctggtttt
     3961 atcaaacgcc aattggttga aactcgccaa atcactaagc atgtggcaca aattttggat
     4021 agtcgcatga atactaaata cgatgaaaat gataaactta ttcgagaggt taaagtgatt
     4081 accttaaaat ctaaattagt ttctgacttc cgaaaagatt tccaattcta taaagtacgt
     4141 gagattaaca attaccatca tgcccatgat gcgtatctaa atgccgtcgt tggaactgct
     4201 ttgattaaga aatatccaaa acttgaatcg gagtttgtct atggtgatta taaagtttat
     4261 gatgttcgta aaatgattgc taagtctgag caagaaatag gcaaagcaac cgcaaaatat
     4321 ttcttttact ctaatatcat gaacttcttc aaaacagaaa ttacacttgc aaatggagag
     4381 attcgcaaac gccctctaat cgaaactaat ggggaaactg gagaaattgt ctgggataaa
     4441 gggcgagatt ttgccacagt gcgcaaagta ttgtccatgc cccaagtcaa tattgtcaag
     4501 aaaacagaag tacagacagg cggattctcc aaggagtcaa ttttaccaaa aagaaattcg
     4561 gacaagctta ttgctcgtaa aaaagactgg gatccaaaaa aatatggtgg ttttgatagt
     4621 ccaacggtag cttattcagt cctagtggtt gctaaggtgg aaaaagggaa atcgaagaag
     4681 ttaaaatccg ttaaagagtt actagggatc acaattatgg aaagaagttc ctttgaaaaa
     4741 aatccgattg actttttaga agctaaagga tataaggaag ttaaaaaaga cttaatcatt
     4801 aaactaccta aatatagtct ttttgagtta gaaaacggtc gtaaacggat gctggctagt
     4861 gccggagaat tacaaaaagg aaatgagctg gctctgccaa gcaaatatgt gaatttttta
     4921 tatttagcta gtcattatga aaagttgaag ggtagtccag aagataacga acaaaaacaa
     4981 ttgtttgtgg agcagcataa gcattattta gatgagatta ttgagcaaat cagtgaattt
     5041 tctaagcgtg ttattttagc agatgccaat ttagataaag ttcttagtgc atataacaaa
     5101 catagagaca aaccaatacg tgaacaagca gaaaatatta ttcatttatt tacgttgacg
     5161 aatcttggag ctcccgctgc ttttaaatat tttgatacaa caattgatcg taaacgatat
     5221 acgtctacaa aagaagtttt agatgccact cttatccatc aatccatcac tggtctttat
     5281 gaaacacgca ttgatttgag tcagctagga ggtgactaat aacattggaa gtggataacg
     5341 gatccgcgat cgcggcgcgc cacctggtgg ccggccggta ccacgcgtgc gcgctgatcc
     5401 ggctgctaac aaagcccgaa aggaagctga gttggctgct gccaccgctg agcaataact
     5461 agcataaccc cttggggcct ctaaacgggt cttgaggggt tttttgctga aaggaggaac
     5521 tatatccgga tatccacagg acgggtgtgg tcgccatgat cgcgtagtcg atagtggctc
     5581 caagtagcga agcgagcagg actgggcggc ggccaaagcg gtcggacagt gctccgagaa
     5641 cgggtgcgca tagaaattgc atcaacgcat atagcgctag cagcacgcca tagtgactgg
     5701 cgatgctgtc ggaatggacg atatcccgca agaggcccgg cagtaccggc ataaccaagc
     5761 ctatgcctac agcatccagg gtgacggtgc cgaggatgac gatgagcgca ttgttagatt
     5821 tcatacacgg tgcctgactg cgttagcaat ttaactgtga taaactaccg cattaaagct
     5881 tatcgatgat aagctgtcaa acatgagaat tcttgaagac gaaagggcct cgtgatacgc
     5941 ctatttttat aggttaatgt catgataata atggtttctt agacgtcagg tggcactttt
     6001 cggggaaatg tgcgcggaac ccctatttgt ttatttttct aaatacattc aaatatgtat
     6061 ccgctcatga gacaataacc ctgataaatg cttcaataac attgaaaaag gaagagtatg
     6121 agtattcaac atttccgtgt cgcccttatt cccttttttg cggcattttg ccttcctgtt
     6181 tttgctcacc cagaaacgct ggtgaaagta aaagatgctg aagatcagtt gggtgcacga
     6241 gtgggttaca tcgaactgga tctcaacagc ggtaagatcc ttgagagttt tcgccccgaa
     6301 gaacgttttc caatgatgag cacttttaaa gttctgctat gtggcgcggt attatcccgt
     6361 gttgacgccg ggcaagagca actcggtcgc cgcatacact attctcagaa tgacttggtt
     6421 gagtactcac cagtcacaga aaagcatctt acggatggca tgacagtaag agaattatgc
     6481 agtgctgcca taaccatgag tgataacact gcggccaact tacttctgac aacgatcgga
     6541 ggaccgaagg agctaaccgc ttttttgcac aacatggggg atcatgtaac tcgccttgat
     6601 cgttgggaac cggagctgaa tgaagccata ccaaacgacg agcgtgacac cacgatgcct
     6661 gcagcaatgg caacaacgtt gcgcaaacta ttaactggcg aactacttac tctagcttcc
     6721 cggcaacaat taatagactg gatggaggcg gataaagttg caggaccact tctgcgctcg
     6781 gcccttccgg ctggctggtt tattgctgat aaatctggag ccggtgagcg tgggtctcgc
     6841 ggtatcattg cagcactggg gccagatggt aagccctccc gtatcgtagt tatctacacg
     6901 acggggagtc aggcaactat ggatgaacga aatagacaga tcgctgagat aggtgcctca
     6961 ctgattaagc attggtaact gtcagaccaa gtttactcat atatacttta gattgattta
     7021 aaacttcatt tttaatttaa aaggatctag gtgaagatcc tttttgataa tctcatgacc
     7081 aaaatccctt aacgtgagtt ttcgttccac tgagcgtcag accccgtaga aaagatcaaa
     7141 ggatcttctt gagatccttt ttttctgcgc gtaatctgct gcttgcaaac aaaaaaacca
     7201 ccgctaccag cggtggtttg tttgccggat caagagctac caactctttt tccgaaggta
     7261 actggcttca gcagagcgca gataccaaat actgtccttc tagtgtagcc gtagttaggc
     7321 caccacttca agaactctgt agcaccgcct acatacctcg ctctgctaat cctgttacca
     7381 gtggctgctg ccagtggcga taagtcgtgt cttaccgggt tggactcaag acgatagtta
     7441 ccggataagg cgcagcggtc gggctgaacg gggggttcgt gcacacagcc cagcttggag
     7501 cgaacgacct acaccgaact gagataccta cagcgtgagc tatgagaaag cgccacgctt
     7561 cccgaaggga gaaaggcgga caggtatccg gtaagcggca gggtcggaac aggagagcgc
     7621 acgagggagc ttccaggggg aaacgcctgg tatctttata gtcctgtcgg gtttcgccac
     7681 ctctgacttg agcgtcgatt tttgtgatgc tcgtcagggg ggcggagcct atggaaaaac
     7741 gccagcaacg cggccttttt acggttcctg gccttttgct ggccttttgc tcacatgttc
     7801 tttcctgcgt tatcccctga ttctgtggat aaccgtatta ccgcctttga gtgagctgat
     7861 accgctcgcc gcagccgaac gaccgagcgc agcgagtcag tgagcgagga agcggaagag
     7921 cgcctgatgc ggtattttct ccttacgcat ctgtgcggta tttcacaccg caatggtgca
     7981 ctctcagtac aatctgctct gatgccgcat agttaagcca gtatacactc cgctatcgct
     8041 acgtgactgg gtcatggctg cgccccgaca cccgccaaca cccgctgacg cgccctgacg
     8101 ggcttgtctg ctcccggcat ccgcttacag acaagctgtg accgtctccg ggagctgcat
     8161 gtgtcagagg ttttcaccgt catcaccgaa acgcgcgagg cagctgcggt aaagctcatc
     8221 agcgtggtcg tgaagcgatt cacagatgtc tgcctgttca tccgcgtcca gctcgttgag
     8281 tttctccaga agcgttaatg tctggcttct gataaagcgg gccatgttaa gggcggtttt
     8341 ttcctgtttg gtcactgatg cctccgtgta agggggattt ctgttcatgg gggtaatgat
     8401 accgatgaaa cgagagagga tgctcacgat acgggttact gatgatgaac atgcccggtt
     8461 actggaacgt tgtgagggta aacaactggc ggtatggatg cggcgggacc agagaaaaat
     8521 cactcagggt caatgccagc gcttcgttaa tacagatgta ggtgttccac agggtagcca
     8581 gcagcatcct gcgatgcaga tccggaacat aatggtgcag ggcgctgact tccgcgtttc
     8641 cagactttac gaaacacgga aaccgaagac cattcatgtt gttgctcagg tcgcagacgt
     8701 tttgcagcag cagtcgcttc acgttcgctc gcgtatcggt gattcattct gctaaccagt
     8761 aaggcaaccc cgccagccta gccgggtcct caacgacagg agcacgatca tgcgcacccg
     8821 tggccaggac ccaacgctgc ccgagatgcg ccgcgtgcgg ctgctggaga tggcggacgc
     8881 gatggatatg ttctgccaag ggttggtttg cgcattcaca gttctccgca agaattgatt
     8941 ggctccaatt cttggagtgg tgaatccgtt agcgaggtgc cgccggcttc cattcaggtc
     9001 gaggtggccc ggctccatgc accgcgacgc aacgcgggga ggcagacaag gtatagggcg
     9061 gcgcctacaa tccatgccaa cccgttccat gtgctcgccg aggcggcata aatcgccgtg
     9121 acgatcagcg gtccaatgat cgaagttagg ctggtaagag ccgcgagcga tccttgaagc
     9181 tgtccctgat ggtcgtcatc tacctgcctg gacagcatgg cctgcaacgc gggcatcccg
     9241 atgccgccgg aagcgagaag aatcataatg gggaaggcca tccagcctcg cgtcgcgaac
     9301 gccagcaaga cgtagcccag cgcgtcggcc gccatgccgg cgataatggc ctgcttctcg
     9361 ccgaaacgtt tggtggcggg accagtgacg aaggcttgag cgagggcgtg caagattccg
     9421 aataccgcaa gcgacag
//
